>Addgene plasmid #237391 | pTG616 | addgene full sequence | sequence record 474525 | Addgene NGS Result
GAAGATCCTTTGATCTTTTCTACGGGGTCTGACGCTCAGTGGAACGAAAACTCACGTTAAGGGATTTTGG
TCATGAGATTATCAAAAAGGATCTTCACCTAGATCCTTTTAAATTAAAAATGAAGTTTTAAATCAATCTA
AAGTATATATGAGTAAACTTGGTCTGACAGTTACCAATGCTTAATCAGTGAGGCACCTATCTCAGCGATC
TGTCTATTTCGTTCATCCATAGTTGCCTGACTCCCCGTCGTGTAGATAACTACGATACGGGAGGGCTTAC
CATCTGGCCCCAGTGCTGCAATGATACCGCGAGAACCACGCTCACCGGCTCCAGATTTATCAGCAATAAA
CCAGCCAGCCGGAAGGGCCGAGCGCAGAAGTGGTCCTGCAACTTTATCCGCCTCCATCCAGTCTATTAAT
TGTTGCCGGGAAGCTAGAGTAAGTAGTTCGCCAGTTAATAGTTTGCGCAACGTTGTTGCCATTGCTACAG
GCATCGTGGTGTCACGCTCGTCGTTTGGTATGGCTTCATTCAGCTCCGGTTCCCAACGATCAAGGCGAGT
TACATGATCCCCCATGTTGTGCAAAAAAGCGGTTAGCTCCTTCGGTCCTCCGATCGTTGTCAGAAGTAAG
TTGGCCGCAGTGTTATCACTCATGGTTATGGCAGCACTGCATAATTCTCTTACTGTCATGCCATCCGTAA
GATGCTTTTCTGTGACTGGTGAGTACTCAACCAAGTCATTCTGAGAATAGTGTATGCGGCGACCGAGTTG
CTCTTGCCCGGCGTCAATACGGGATAATACCGCGCCACATAGCAGAACTTTAAAAGTGCTCATCATTGGA
AAACGTTCTTCGGGGCGAAAACTCTCAAGGATCTTACCGCTGTTGAGATCCAGTTCGATGTAACCCACTC
GTGCACCCAACTGATCTTCAGCATCTTTTACTTTCACCAGCGTTTCTGGGTGAGCAAAAACAGGAAGGCA
AAATGCCGCAAAAAAGGGAATAAGGGCGACACGGAAATGTTGAATACTCATACTCTTCCTTTTTCAATAT
TATTGAAGCATTTATCAGGGTTATTGTCTCATGAGCGGATACATATTTGAATGTATTTAGAAAAATAAAC
AAATAGGGGTTCCGCGCACATTTCCCCGAAAAGTGCCACCTGACGTCTAAGAAACCATTATTATCATGAC
ATTAACCTATAAAAATAGGCGTATCACGAGGCCCTTTTGTCTCGCGCGTTTCGGTGATGACGGTGAAAAC
CTCTGACACATGCAGCTCCCGGAGACTGTCACAGCTTGTCTGTAAGCGGATGCCGGGAGCAGACAAGCCC
GTCAGGGCGCGTCAGCGGGTGTTGGCGGGTGTCGGGGCTGGCTTAACTATGCGGCATCAGAGCAGATTGT
ACTGAGAGTGCACCATATGCGGTGTGAAATACCGCACAGATGCGTAAGGAGAAAATACCGCATCAGGCGC
CATTCGCCATTCAGGCTGCGCAACTGTTGGGAAGGGCGATCGGTGCGGGCCTCTTCGCTATTACGCCAGC
TGGCGAAAGGGGGATGTGCTGCAAGGCGATTAAGTTGGGTAACGCCAGGGTTTTCCCAGTCACGACGTTG
TAAAACGACGGCCAGTGAATTGACGCGTATTGGGATATCCCAATGCACTAGTCGTGCTAACGATATGTCT
GAACAAGAGAACTGCGAGCCTAGGAAGGAGTCTGGATCTGTTTCCTCCGAGCAACTTGCTCAATTCCGTT
CCCTCGACGGAGCATCGATGGTCTCCAAGGGAGAGGCTGTCATCAAGGAGTTCATGCGTTTCAAGGTCCA
CATGGAGGGATCCATGAACGGACACGAGTTCGAGATCGAGGGAGAGGGAGAGGGACGTCCATACGAGGGA
ACCCAAACCGCCAAGCTCAAGGTCACCAAGGGAGGTAAGTTTGTGATAATCCAATTTCAATTCGCAATGG
TCATCGTTTTTTCAGGACCACTCCCATTCTCCTGGGACATCCTCTCCCCACAATTCATGTACGGATCCCG
TGCCTTCATCAAGCACCCAGCCGACATCCCAGACTACTACAAGCAATCCTTCCCAGAGGGATTCAAGTGG
GAGCGTGTGATGAACTTCGAGGTAAGTTTTTACTCCGCTTTTAACAATGGTTGTTTGACATCATTTTTTC
AGGACGGAGGAGCCGTCACCGTCACCCAAGACACCTCCCTCGAGGACGGAACCCTCATCTACAAGGTCAA
GCTCCGTGGAACCAACTTCCCACCAGACGGACCAGTCATGCAAAAGAAGACCATGGGATGGGAGGCCTCC
ACCGAGCGTCTCTACCCAGAGGACGGAGTCCTCAAAGGTAAGTTTGATGAAACGGTTTCGTCTTATATAC
ACTAATGGTACTTTTCAGGAGACATCAAGATGGCCCTCCGTCTCAAGGACGGAGGACGTTACCTCGCCGA
CTTCAAGACCACCTACAAGGCCAAGAAGCCAGTCCAAATGCCAGGAGCCTACAACGTCGACCGTAAGCTC
GACATCACCTCCCACAACGAGGACTACACCGTCGTCGAGCAATACGAGCGTTCCGAGGGACGTCACTCCA
CCGGAGGAATGGACGAGCTCTACAAGACCGGTCAATCCGGAAAGGTAAGTTTAAACAAATATATAACTTA
AGCGCGCATCTGGGCCTCCCACGAACGGGAGATAACTTCGTATAGCATACATTATACGAAGTTATGCATG
CTTAGATTTGGATTGAATTAATTTTTTACAAAGCAAGAAAAAAAACACAAAGAGAATAAATAAATAATAG
GAAAAAAAACAAATATTCAGTATTTAAAATTTGAAAATCTACTCCTTGGCCCGGGGCCGCGTCGATGGCC
TCCTGTTTCCACTATCGGCGAGTACTTCTACACAGCCATCGGTCCAGACGGCCGCGCTTCTGCGGGCGAT
TTGTGTACGCCCGACAGTCCCGGCTCCGGATCGGACGATTGCGTCGCATCGACCCTGCGCCCAAGCTGCA
TCATCGAAATTGCCGTCAACCAAGCTCTGATAGAGTTGGTCAAGACCAATGCGGAGCATATACGCCCGGA
GCCGCGGCGATCCTGCAAGCTCCGGATGCCTCCGCTCGAAGTAGCGCGTCTGCTGCTCCATACAAGCCAA
CCACGGCCTCCAGAAGAAGATGTTGGCGACCTCGTATTGGGAATCCCCGAACATCGCCTCGCTCCAGTCA
ATGACCGCTGTTATGCGGCCATTGTCTGTTAGTACGTTGTTGGAGCCGAAATCCGCGTGCACGAGGTGCC
GGACTTCGGGGCAGTCCTCGGCCCAAAGCATCAGCTCATCGAGAGCCTGCGCGACGGACGCACTGACGGT
GTCGTCCATCACAGTTTGCCAGTGATACACATGGGGATCAGCAATCGCGCATATGAAATCACGCCATGTA
GTGTATTGACCGATTCCTTGCGGTCCGAATGGGCCGAACCCGCTCGTCTGGCTAAGATCGGCCGCAGCGA
TCGCATCCATGGCCTCCGCGACCGGCTGCAGAACAGCGGGCAGTTCGGTTTCAGGCAGGTCTTGCAACGT
GACACCCTGTGCACGGCGGGAGATGCAATAGGTCAGGCTCTCGCTGAATTCCCCAATGTCAAGCACTTCC
GGAATCGGGAGCGCGGCCGATGCAAAGTGCCGATAAACATAACGATCTTTGTAGAAACCATCGGCGCAGC
TATTTACGCGCAGGACATATCCACGCCCTCCTACATCGAAGCTGAAAGCACGAGATTCTTCGCCCTCCGA
GAGCTGCATCAGGTCGGAGACGCTGTCGAACTTTTCGATCAGAAACTTCTCGACAGACGTCGCAGTCAGT
TCAGGCTTTTTCATATTACCTTAAAATTCAAAAATTAATTTCACATCAGTCATAACCAAGAAAACAAAAT
AAACGTTAGGACAGAAAATTCAAATTAATTAAAAATTATGCTGAATAAGAAAATTACATGCAAAGCCTTA
TTTTCCTCATAGAAACAGTTGAATAACATATTTTTTAATTGAAAACATAGCAAAATTCGTGGTAAAATTT
GTCAAAACCTTGGAAAAAATCGAAAAAAGAACATTTCCCGATGCATTTTCCTATTTCTCGTTGCCTGACA
ACGTATAAACGTTGAATACTCACTCAACGAATTTGGCTGCTGGCTTGGACTCTCGCACGGAAGAGACGCG
TGTGTAGATTTACGACGAAAGCAAAAATAGGCCTTGAATCTCAAATATTTTATTAGAAAACACCAACAAT
TTAGATATTTCTGTATCCACGGTTGGCGTTGACTGCTTCTGATGGTGGAGACTTGTCTGGGCACTGGCAG
TACTCGGCATCCTTTCCTGGTCTTCCGTCTGGTCCAGTCTCTCCCTGGGTTCCGTCTGGTCCTTGACGTC
CTTGCTTTCCAGATGGTCCTTCTGGTCCAACGGTTCCTGGCTCTCCTGGTGGTCCGTGAAGACCGTTCTG
TCCAGCTGGTCCTGTTGGTCCTTGATCTCCTCTTGGTCCCTTTGGTCCTGGTCTTCCGATTGGATGCTCG
GCGTCGCGTCCCTTCTCTCCTGGTGGTCCTGGCTCTCCGATCTTTCCGATTTGACCGGATGATCCTTGCT
CTCCTGGATGTCCTGGTTGTCCATCTCTTCCTGGGTTTCCATTTTGACCCCTGGGGCCAGGAAGTCCACG
TGGTCCTGGTCTTCCAAGAGCTCCTGGTGGTCCAACTGGTCCTTGTGGGCAAGTGAAGCATCCGACAGAC
TCGCGTTGTGGAGCGATATCATCAGCTCCAACTCCTGGAACACCGTCCAATCCTGGGACTCCATCAAGTC
CTGGAACTCCTGGAACTCCTTTTGGTCCAGATGGTCCAGCTGGACACTTGTTATCAGCGTTGCAGTTACA
CGTAGGTCCATTTCCATTGGCTCCATTTGGAGTCTTTGGCTGGTTGAAGACTGGTGGAACTGCTGGTGGC
TGTCCCGGAGGTGCAGATGGGGATCCATCAGCATGTGGAGTTGGGGTAGCGTTGGTCTCTTCATATTGAC
AACGGACACGCTTGCTAGATCTTCCGATGACAACTATGTCCTTCCACAATCCATTGGTAGATTGTCTGAA
CACATTCATCTCGGTATCAAGCTTCTCTCTGAATCCATCAACCTCCGAGTAGATGGTTGACATGGTCATG
AAGCATACCATAAGAGTGGCGACAGTGACCGAAGCGGTGACGTAGCAAGCCAATTTTACAGACATCTCTG
AAATTATCAAATTTAGGATTTCAAAATAATTCGGCCAAAGAAATGTAACTCACCTAGTCTTCGAGAAGCA
GAGACTTGTCGATTTCCTACCGGATTCGTCTCCTTTTATTAGGAAATCTTTCCGCAAGTTTTCAAGTTTT
TTTTGATATTTATATACATTACCGACGAGACACGTGTGCGAGACGCAGAGACGATAAAAGACTGGATAAG
AACGGGAGATAAGGAGTACGGATGTAGGTGAGGAATGTGGCCGAAAGGACAGATGGGCTTTATTCGGGAA
GATTGGTTGGGAAATGAACCAGAGAAGAATGACTGAATAAAGTTGTTGAAACTTGGTGAGAATGGAAGAT
AGACAATCGAGGGCAGCGTACGTAGAGAAGAAGGGAATGCTTGAAAGGATTTTGCATTTATCTTAATCAC
CGTCTTCGAGAAGACGAACCATGGCGCCAGTTTCAGAATCCAAGTTTCTAATATAGTTCATCACAATGTT
GACGTTGGTCCAACCTCCGGCTTGCATAATCTCTGGGATGGAAACTCCAGCGCGAGCCATGTCACGGGCA
GCTCCGACACGGGCGGAATGTCCAGACCACGCTAAATACCGCTGTCCGGAATCATCCTTGGCTCCGTAGA
TCAGGCGATGAGTAGCTTCGAAGATTCCTTCAAGAGCTCGAGTCGAGAGTTGTGATGTTGCACTCGGGGC
AGCAACTCCGTTCTTGCGAACACGACAAAATAGATAATTATTTGGATCATCGGCGACTCCGGAAACCGAA
ATCCAGCGCTCAACTAGCTTAGTCACGCCCAGGGAGAGCGCTTTTTCGACTCCGGCAGTCGAGACCAGCG
TTTTTGTACGTCCGATGTGGATGAGCATTCTTCCTCCGTCTGTGCGACTAATATCCTTGACGCGAATGCG
GGCAATTTCGGCGATACGGAGAAGTGTGTTGTAAGCAATTCCGAGGAAGGCGAGGTTTCGGATGTCCTGG
CAACGATCGGAATTTTCCATAAGAGAACGGACCTGATCGAAGTCGGTTCTGAAAATTTAAATCAGATTAG
TTAGTTAGTAAAATCATGTTTAAACTTACCTCTCGAATGCAAGGGCTTGCTTGGCTCTCTCTCCAGCATC
AACATTTTCCTTGCGGATACGTCTCATTACGAGAGATACGGCATTAGAATCTGATGGGCGTGGAAGTCCA
GATCGGCGATGGAGCATATTGAGCTGTCCGAGATGTTGTTGGATCGTCTTCACCGCCAATCCACGAGCTT
GGAGGTAGAGCAAGTAGTCACGAACGTCTTCTGGCTCGGCTGGGAACCACTTGCGGTTGTTAAGCTTGCA
CCAGGCAGCCCAAGAACGGCACACTGAGAGAAGCATCTTCCAAGTGTGTTCCGAGAAGGCTTGTCTGTCA
CGGAACATATCCATGAGGTTCTTGCGAACTTCATCACTTGTCGCGTCAACTGGAAGTGCTGGAAGATTTT
GATGAACAGTGAGAAGATTTGACATATTTTCGAAGTTTTTTAGATGCACTAGAACAAAGCGTGTTGGCTT
CCTCTGAGCCCGCTTTCCTTATATACCCGCATTCTGCAGCCTTACAGAATGTTCTAGAAGGTCCTAGATG
CATTCGTTTGAAAATACTCCCGGTGGGTGCAAAGAGACGCAGACGGAAAATGTATCTGGGTCTCTTTATT
GTGTACACTACTTTTCCATGTACCGAATGTGAGTCGCCCTCCTTTTGCAACAAGCAGCTCGAATGTTCTA
GAAAAAGGTGGAAAATAGTATAAATACCGTTGAAAATAAATACCGAACAACATTTGCTCTAATTGTGAAA
TTAGAAATCTTCAAACTATAATCATGTCACTTTACCACTATTTCCGTCCAGCTCAACGTTCCGTTTTTGG
TGATCTCGCGAATAACTTCGTATAGCATACATTATACGAAGTTATACACATGAACGAGAGTCTGCTATTT
AAATTTTCAGGCTAGCGGAGGATCTGCATCGGGATCCGGAGGCGGTTCTGGCGGAGGTTCTGGTGCAGGA
GCCTCCGGAGCCTCCGGACTAGTAGGGCAAATGACATGTCCGAGCAGGAAAATTGTGAACCTAGGAAATC
GATAACGAGCTTGGCGTAATCATGGTCATAGCTGTTTCCTGTGTGAAATTGTTATCCGCTCACAATTCCA
CACAACATACGAGCCGGAAGCATAAAGTGTAAAGCCTGGGGTGCCTAATGAGTGAGCTAACTCACATTAA
TTGCGTTGCGCTCACTGCCCGCTTTCCAGTCGGGAAACCTGTCGTGCCAGCTGCATTAATGAATCGGCCA
ACGCGCGGGGAGAGGCGGTTTGCGTATTGGGCGCTGTTCCGCTTCCTCGCTCACTGACTCGCTGCGCTCG
GTCGTTCGGCTGCGGCGAGCGGTATCAGCTCACTCAAAGGCGGTAATACGGTTATCCACAGAATCAGGGG
ATAACGCAGGAAAGAACATGTGAGCAAAAGGCCAGCAAAAGGCCAGGAACCGTAAAAAGGCCGCGTTGCT
GGCGTTTTTCCATAGGCTCCGCCCCCCTGACGAGCATCACAAAAATCGACGCTCAAGTCAGAGGTGGCGA
AACCCGACAGGACTATAAAGATACCAGGCGTTTCCCCCTGGAAGCTCCCTCGTGCGCTCTCCTGTTCCGA
CCCTGCCGCTTACCGGATACCTGTCCGCCTTTCTCCCTTCGGGAAGCGTGGCGCTTTCTCATAGCTCACG
CTGTAGGTATCTCAGTTCGGTGTAGGTCGTTCGCTCCAAGCTGGGCTGTGTGCACGAACCCCCCGTTCAG
CCCGACCGCTGCGCCTTATCCGGTAACTATCGTCTTGAGTCCAACCCGGTAAGACACGACTTATCGCCAC
TGGCAGCAGCCACTGGTAACAGGATTAGCAGAGCGAGGTATGTAGGCGGTGCTACAGAGTTCTTGAAGTG
GTGGCCTAACTACGGCTACACTAGAAGAACAGTATTTGGTATCTGCGCTCTGCTGAAGCCAGTTACCTTC
GGAAAAAGAGTTGGTAGCTCTTGATCCGGCAAACAAACCACCGCTGGTAGCGGTGGTTTTTTTGTTTGCA
AGCAGCAGATTACGCGCAGAAAAAAAGGATCTCAA
Features (pLannotate 1.2.2; 18 found; start..end, strand, type, name):
    171..1031    -  CDS            AmpR: β-lactamase; bla; confers resistance to ampicillin, carbenicillin, and related antibiotics
   1032..1136    -  promoter       AmpR promoter: bla
   1231..1266    +  CDS            rop (fragment): Rop protein, which maintains plasmids at low copy number; rop
   1368..1467    +  misc_feature   bom (fragment): basis of mobility region from pBR322
   1473..1630    -  CDS            lacZα (fragment): LacZα fragment of β-galactosidase; lacZ fragment
   1768..2616    +  CDS            mScarlet-I: mScarlet-I is a basic (constitutively fluorescent) red fluorescent protein published in 2016, derived from synthetic construct. It is reported to be a rapidly-maturing monomer with moderate acid sensitivity.
   2692..2725    +  protein_bind   loxP: Cre-mediated recombination occurs in the 8-bp core sequence (GCATACAT). Cre recombinase
   2842..3864    -  CDS            hph: KHYB_ECOLX - Experimental evidence at protein level: Swiss-Prot protein existence level 1. The aminoglycoside phosphotransferases achieve inactivation of their antibiotic substrates by phosphorylation. Only phosphorylates hygromycin and closely related compounds such as demethyl analogs and destomycin. From Escherichia coli.
   4274..5245    -  CDS            sqt-1: SQT1_CAEEL - Also known as rol-5. Protein inferred from homology: Swiss-Prot protein existence level 3. Nematode cuticles are composed largely of collagen-like proteins. The cuticle functions both as an exoskeleton and as a barrier to protect the worm from its environment. This is a collagen critical for organismal morphogenesis. Mutations in sqt-1 can lengthen, shorten, or helically twist the entire animal. From Caenorhabditis elegans.
   5623..5657    -  terminator     tbb-2 terminator (fragment): tbb-2; transcription terminator for the C. elegans tubulin beta-2 gene
   5666..6745    -  CDS            cre: RECR_BPP1 - Experimental evidence at protein level: Swiss-Prot protein existence level 1. Catalyzes site-specific recombination between two 34-base- pair LOXP sites. Its role is to maintain the phage genome as a monomeric unit-copy plasmid in the lysogenic state. From Escherichia phage P1 (Bacteriophage P1).
   7094..7147    +  CDS            hsp-16.1 (fragment): HSP11_CAEEL - Also known as hsp16-1b. Experimental evidence at transcript level: Swiss-Prot protein existence level 2. From Caenorhabditis elegans.
   7152..7185    +  protein_bind   loxP: Cre-mediated recombination occurs in the 8-bp core sequence (GCATACAT). Cre recombinase
   7399..7415    -  protein_bind   lac operator: The lac repressor binds to the lac operator to inhibit transcription in E. coli. This inhibition can be relieved by adding lactose or isopropyl-β-D-thiogalactopyranoside (IPTG). lac repressor encoded by lacI
   7423..7453    -  promoter       lac promoter: promoter for the E. coli lac operon
   7468..7489    -  protein_bind   CAP binding site: CAP binding activates transcription in the presence of cAMP. E. coli catabolite activator protein
   7502..7594    -  CDS            lacI (fragment): lac repressor; lacI; The lac repressor binds to the lac operator to inhibit transcription in E. coli. This inhibition can be relieved by adding lactose or isopropyl-β-D-thiogalactopyranoside (IPTG).
   7777..8365    -  rep_origin     ori: high-copy-number ColE1/pMB1/pBR322/pUC origin of replication
