[The description below was written by a language model from this plasmid's Addgene catalogue record and pLannotate feature annotations shown in this document.]
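Description:
pTG616 is a pUC19-based bacterial cloning plasmid that serves as a repair template for CRISPR-style genome engineering in C. elegans, carrying an mScarlet tag combined with a nested, self-excising selection cassette (NSEC). It is propagated in E. coli through the high-copy ColE1/pUC origin and selected with ampicillin via the β-lactamase gene and its native promoter. Remnants of the pUC19 lacZα region, lac promoter/operator and CAP site flank the insert, and short rop, bom and lacI matches are backbone fragments with no functional role.

The payload begins with a red fluorescent protein coding sequence annotated as mScarlet-I. The annotated span is longer than the protein alone would need, which may reflect introns, but the record does not say so. It is followed by a cassette bounded by two loxP sites in the same orientation. Between the loxP sites, on the opposite strand, lie a hygromycin phosphotransferase gene (hph) for drug selection of worms, a sqt-1 collagen sequence, which in this type of cassette usually provides a visible roller or squat phenotype to mark carriers, and a Cre recombinase gene with a tbb-2 terminator fragment. A fragment matching hsp-16.1 next to Cre suggests heat-shock-inducible control of the recombinase, although the table annotates no promoters for the cassette genes.

The logic of this design is that integrants are first identified by hygromycin resistance and the morphological marker. Cre induction then recombines the loxP sites and removes the markers and Cre itself, leaving the fluorescent tag and a single loxP scar. No homology arms are annotated, which suggests that users add locus-specific arms themselves; the record does not state how the nesting relative to mScarlet is arranged.
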