Addgene plasmid #237391: pTG616
Purpose: mScarlet^NSEC^ repair template
Depositing lab: Ariel Pani. Depositing organization: University of Virginia. Publication: Engineering the C. elegans genome with a nested, self-excising selection cassette. Gibney TV, Pani AM. Genetics. 2026 Jan 20:iyag016. doi: 10.1093/genetics/iyag016. PubMed 41557645.
Backbone
  Vector backbone: pUC19
Growth in bacteria
  Bacterial resistance: Ampicillin, 100 μg/mL
  Growth temperature: 37°C
  Growth strain: DH5alpha
  Copy number: Unknown
Gene/Insert
  Gene/Insert name: mScarlet^NSEC^
  Species: C. elegans (nematode), Synthetic
Terms and licenses: Academic/Nonprofit Terms; Industry Terms: Not Available to Industry
Depositor comments: Please visit https://doi.org/10.1101/2025.04.11.648432 for bioRxiv preprint.
How to cite: pTG616 was a gift from Ariel Pani (Addgene plasmid # 237391 ; http://n2t.net/addgene:237391 ; RRID:Addgene_237391)
